Addgene plasmid #139394: pMT468
Purpose: Nanoluc placed on Output 2 of the 2in3out circuit (A001 and P002 design) with aTC and Bile Acid as inputs, AmpR, ErmR
Depositing lab: Christopher Voigt. Depositing organization: Massachusetts Institute of Technology. Publication: Genetic circuit design automation for the gut resident species Bacteroides thetaiotaomicron. Taketani M, Zhang J, Zhang S, Triassi AJ, Huang YJ, Griffith LG, Voigt CA. Nat Biotechnol. 2020 Aug;38(8):962-969. doi: 10.1038/s41587-020-0468-5. Epub 2020 Mar 30. PubMed 32231334.
Backbone
  Vector backbone: pNBU1
  Vector type: Synthetic Biology
Growth in bacteria
  Bacterial resistance: Ampicillin, 100 μg/mL
  Growth temperature: 37°C
  Growth strain: Pir1
  Copy number: Low Copy
Gene/Insert
  Gene/Insert name: Nanoluc placed on Output 2 of the 2in3out circuit (A001 and P002 design) with aTC and Bile Acid as inputs
  Promoter: aTC and BA inducible promoters
  Cloning method: Gibson Cloning
  Sequencing primers: 5′ aacgcactgagaagccctta; 3′ tgagcaacaaggaatccaaca
Terms and licenses: Academic/Nonprofit Terms; Industry Terms: Not Available to Industry
How to cite: pMT468 was a gift from Christopher Voigt (Addgene plasmid # 139394 ; http://n2t.net/addgene:139394 ; RRID:Addgene_139394)
