[The description below was written by a language model from this plasmid's Addgene catalogue record and pLannotate feature annotations shown in this document.]
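Description:
pMT468 is a 9.3 kb synthetic-biology plasmid built on the pNBU1 backbone and carrying a genetic logic circuit designed for the gut commensal Bacteroides thetaiotaomicron. It replicates in E. coli from the R6K γ origin, which depends on the pi initiator protein and therefore requires a pir-expressing host, where it is kept at low copy. Selection in E. coli is by ampicillin through β-lactamase. An erm-family rRNA methylase gene supplies erythromycin resistance, presumably the marker used in Bacteroides. An incP oriT, with an adjacent traJ fragment, allows the plasmid to be mobilised by conjugation from E. coli into the recipient. pNBU1-type vectors generally integrate into the Bacteroides chromosome. However, no integrase or attachment site is annotated, and roughly 3 kb between the reporter and the erm gene has no annotated features.

The payload is a two-input, three-output circuit (the A001 and P002 designs) that responds to anhydrotetracycline and bile acid through inducible promoters. The feature table shows six S. pyogenes guide RNA scaffolds in tandem. The first two are preceded by short tet-operator-containing matches, consistent with aTc-regulated promoters. This arrangement suggests CRISPR-based repression gates in which guide RNAs serve as the internal signals. No Cas9 or dCas9 gene is annotated on this plasmid, so it would have to be supplied elsewhere. Downstream are three repeated units, each containing an sTRSV hammerhead ribozyme, a common insulator that cleaves off the 5′ leader. The short "hsp70 poly(A)" hits beside them are probably spurious matches. The third unit leads into a NanoLuc luciferase coding sequence derived from Oplophorus luciferase. According to the catalogue entry, this reporter sits on Output 2, so luminescence reads out that output's response to the input combinations.
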