Features (pLannotate 1.2.2; 23 found; start..end, strand, type, name):
    132..520     +  rep_origin     R6K γ ori: γ replication origin from E. coli plasmid R6K; requires the R6K initiator protein pi for replication
    707..727     -  promoter       PLtetO-1 promoter (fragment): modified phage lambda PL promoter with tet operator sites (Lutz and Bujard, 1997)
    770..789     +  promoter       tight TRE promoter (fragment): Tet-responsive promoter PTight, consisting of seven tet operator sequences followed by the minimal CMV promoter
    814..889     +  misc_RNA       gRNA scaffold: guide RNA scaffold for the Streptococcus pyogenes CRISPR/Cas9 system
   1048..1068    -  promoter       PLtetO-1 promoter (fragment): modified phage lambda PL promoter with tet operator sites (Lutz and Bujard, 1997)
   1111..1130    +  promoter       tight TRE promoter (fragment): Tet-responsive promoter PTight, consisting of seven tet operator sequences followed by the minimal CMV promoter
   1155..1230    +  misc_RNA       gRNA scaffold: guide RNA scaffold for the Streptococcus pyogenes CRISPR/Cas9 system
   1441..1516    +  misc_RNA       gRNA scaffold: guide RNA scaffold for the Streptococcus pyogenes CRISPR/Cas9 system
   1723..1798    +  misc_RNA       gRNA scaffold: guide RNA scaffold for the Streptococcus pyogenes CRISPR/Cas9 system
   2017..2092    +  misc_RNA       gRNA scaffold: guide RNA scaffold for the Streptococcus pyogenes CRISPR/Cas9 system
   2307..2382    +  misc_RNA       gRNA scaffold: guide RNA scaffold for the Streptococcus pyogenes CRISPR/Cas9 system
   2570..2619    +  misc_RNA       sTRSV HHRz: hammerhead ribozyme from the tobacco ringspot virus satellite RNA (Khvorova et al., 2003)
   2656..2673    +  polyA_signal   hsp70 poly(A) (fragment): polyadenlyation signal from the Drosophila melanogaster hsp70Ab gene
   2891..2940    +  misc_RNA       sTRSV HHRz: hammerhead ribozyme from the tobacco ringspot virus satellite RNA (Khvorova et al., 2003)
   2977..2994    +  polyA_signal   hsp70 poly(A) (fragment): polyadenlyation signal from the Drosophila melanogaster hsp70Ab gene
   3212..3261    +  misc_RNA       sTRSV HHRz: hammerhead ribozyme from the tobacco ringspot virus satellite RNA (Khvorova et al., 2003)
   3298..3315    +  polyA_signal   hsp70 poly(A) (fragment): polyadenlyation signal from the Drosophila melanogaster hsp70Ab gene
   3322..3840    +  CDS            LUCI_OPLGR (fragment): Experimental evidence at protein level: Swiss-Prot protein existence level 1. Catalytic subunit of oplophorus-luciferin 2-monooxygenase. Oxidoreductase that converts coelenterazine (the oplophorus luciferin) to coelenteramide under emission of blue light with a maximum at 454 nm. Is also active with bisdeoxycoelenterazine. From Oplophorus gracilirostris (Luminous shrimp).
   6982..7710    -  CDS            ermC': ERM_BACIU - Experimental evidence at protein level: Swiss-Prot protein existence level 1. This protein produces a dimethylation of the adenine residue at position 2085 in 23S rRNA, resulting in reduced affinity between ribosomes and macrolide-lincosamide-streptogramin B antibiotics. From Bacillus subtilis.
   8181..8197    +  promoter       AmpR promoter (fragment): bla
   8198..9058    +  CDS            AmpR: β-lactamase; bla; confers resistance to ampicillin, carbenicillin, and related antibiotics
   9111..9156    -  CDS            traJ (fragment): oriT-recognizing protein; traJ
   9189..9298    -  oriT           oriT: incP origin of transfer
>Addgene plasmid #139394 | pMT468 | addgene full sequence | sequence record 313946 | Addgene NGS Result
ACCCTTTGGCAAAATCCTGTATATCGTGCGAAAAAGGATGGATATACCGAAAAAATCGCTATAATGACCC
CGAAGCAGGGTTATGCAGCGGAAAACGGAATTGATCCGGCCACGATGCGTCCGGCGTAGAGGATCTGAAG
ATCAGCAGTTCAACCTGTTGATAGTACGTACTAAGCTCTCATGTTTCACGTACTAAGCTCTCATGTTTAA
CGTACTAAGCTCTCATGTTTAACGAACTAAACCCTCATGGCTAACGTACTAAGCTCTCATGGCTAACGTA
CTAAGCTCTCATGTTTCACGTACTAAGCTCTCATGTTTGAACAATAAAATTAATATAAATCAGCAACTTA
AATAGCCTCTAAGGTTTTAAGTTTTATAAGAAAAAAAAGAATATATAAGGCTTTTAAAGCTTTTAAGGTT
TAACGGTTGTGGACAACAAGCCAGGGATGTAACGCACTGAGAAGCCCTTAGAGCCTCTCAAAGCAATTTT
GAGTGACACAGGAACACTTAACGGCTGACATGGGAATTCCCCTCCACCGCGGTGTATTAATGCGGCTGCA
ATTTTTTTGGGCGGGGCCGCCCAAAAAAATCCTAGCACCCTGCAGGGTCTCCCGCTGGAGTTTTGCACCC
GCTTTCCAAGAGAAGAAAGCCTTGTTAAATTGACTTAGTGTAAAAGCGCAGTACTGCTTGACCATAAGAA
CAAAAAAATCTCTATCACTGATAGGGATAAAGTTTGGAAGATAAAGCTAAAAGTTCTTATCTTTGCAGTC
TCCCTATCAGTGATAGAGACGCACAAAGATAATAGAACTTAAGGTTTTAGAGCTAGAAATAGCAAGTTAA
AATAAGGCTAGTCCGTTATCAACTTGAAAAAGTGGCACCGAGTCGGTGCTTTTTTTGGATCCAAAAAAAA
AAAACACCCTAACGGGTGTTTTTTTTTTTTTGGTCTGCCGCGGCCGCTACGTTTTGCACCCGCTTTCCAA
GAGAAGAAAGCCTTGTTAAATTGACTTAGTGTAAAAGCGCAGTACTGCTTGACCATAAGAACAAAAAAAT
CTCTATCACTGATAGGGATAAAGTTTGGAAGATAAAGCTAAAAGTTCTTATCTTTGCAGTCTCCCTATCA
GTGATAGAGACGCACAAAGATAATTAAGTTAAGGGTTTTAGAGCTAGAAATAGCAAGTTAAAATAAGGCT
AGTCCGTTATCAACTTGAAAAAGTGGCACCGAGTCGGTGCTTTTTTTGGATCCCTCGGTACCAAATTCCA
GAAAAGAGACGCTGAAAAGCGTCTTTTTTCGTTTTGGTCCGCGGCCGCAGGTTGCTGTCATAGGCCGGTT
GTCCGGTAGTCCGGATGATTTAAGGAAGATTTCTCTTCTTTTTTCACTTTCTCCGAACAACCTCCACTTA
AGTTCTATTATCTTTGCAGTCAAAGATACTTATGTTAGAAGTTTTAGAGCTAGAAATAGCAAGTTAAAAT
AAGGCTAGTCCGTTATCAACTTGAAAAAGTGGCACCGAGTCGGTGCTTTTTTTGGATCCAACGCATGAGA
AAGCCCCCGGAAGATCACCTTCCGGGGGCTTTTTTATTGCGCGCGGCCGCGCTTTGCTGTCATAGGCCGG
TTGTCCGGTAGTCCGGATGATTTAAGGAAGATTTCTCTTCTTTTTTCACTTTCTCCGAACAACCTCCACT
TAAGTTCTATTATCTTTGCAGTCAAAGATAATTAAGTTAAGGGTTTTAGAGCTAGAAATAGCAAGTTAAA
ATAAGGCTAGTCCGTTATCAACTTGAAAAAGTGGCACCGAGTCGGTGCTTTTTTTGGATCCCTCGGTACC
AAATTCCAGAAAAGAGACGCTGAAAAGCGTCTTTTTTCGTTTTGGTCCGCGGCCGCCGCTTTACAAAGAA
AATTCGACAAACTGTTATTTTTCTATCTATTTAAATGTACACCCGTTTGTTTACTTTACTTTAGTTATGT
ACCTTTGTCGGCAATGTACACCCGAAAGTTTACTTTCAAAGATACTTATGTTAGAAGTTTTAGAGCTAGA
AATAGCAAGTTAAAATAAGGCTAGTCCGTTATCAACTTGAAAAAGTGGCACCGAGTCGGTGCTTTTTTTG
GATCCAACGCATGAGAAAGCCCCCGGAAGATCACCTTCCGGGGGCTTTTTTATTGCGCGCGGCCGCTGTC
TTACAAAGAAAATTCGACAAACTGTTATTTTTCTATCTATTTAAATGTACACCCGTTTGTTTACTTTACT
TTAGTTATGTACCTTTGTCGGCAATGTACACCCGAAAGTTTACTTTCAAAGATAATAGAACTTAAGGTTT
TAGAGCTAGAAATAGCAAGTTAAAATAAGGCTAGTCCGTTATCAACTTGAAAAAGTGGCACCGAGTCGGT
GCTTTTTTTGGATCCAAAAAAAAAAAACACCCTAACGGGTGTTTTTTTTTTTTTTGGTCTGCCGCGGCCG
CAATGGGAGTGCTGTCATAGGCCGGTTGTCCGGTAGTCCGGATGATTTAAGGAAGATTTCTCTTCTTTTT
TCACTTTCTCCGAACAACCTCCATTCTAACATAAGTATCTTTGCAGTAGCTGTCACCGGATGTGCTTTCC
GGTCTGATGAGTCCGTGAGGACGAAACAGCCTCTACAAATAATTTTGTTTAACGCATTTTAAAATAAAAT
AAATTATTTATTTAATTAAACGAATATGTAATGAACTGGGATCCCTCGGTACCAAATTTTCGAAAAAAGA
CGCTGAAAAGCGTCTTTTTTCGTTTTGGTCCGCGGCCGCCGGCCGCTACGTGCTGTCATAGGCCGGTTGT
CCGGTAGTCCGGATGATTTAAGGAAGATTTCTCTTCTTTTTTCACTTTCTCCGAACAACCTCCACTTAAG
TTCTATTATCTTTGCAGTAGCTGTCACCGGATGTGCTTTCCGGTCTGATGAGTCCGTGAGGACGAAACAG
CCTCTACAAATAATTTTGTTTAACGCATTTTAAAATAAAATAAATTATTTATTTAATTAAACGAATATGT
AATGAACTGGGATCCCTCGGTACCAAATTTTCGAAAAAAGACGCTGAAAAGCGTCTTTTTTCGTTTTGGT
CCGCGGCCGCCGGCCGCAGGTTGCTGTCATAGGCCGGTTGTCCGGTAGTCCGGATGATTTAAGGAAGATT
TCTCTTCTTTTTTCACTTTCTCCGAACAACCTCCACCTTAACTTAATTATCTTTGCAGTAGCTGTCACCG
GATGTGCTTTCCGGTCTGATGAGTCCGTGAGGACGAAACAGCCTCTACAAATAATTTTGTTTAACGCATT
TTAAAATAAAATAAATTATTTATTTAATTAAACGAATATGGTTTTTACTCTGGAAGATTTTGTTGGCGAT
TGGCGTCAGACCGCGGGTTATAATTTGGATCAAGTCCTGGAACAGGGTGGCGTAAGCTCTCTGTTCCAGA
ACCTGGGTGTGAGCGTGACGCCGATTCAGCGCATCGTTCTGTCCGGCGAGAACGGTCTGAAAATTGATAT
TCATGTGATCATCCCGTACGAAGGCCTGAGCGGTGACCAAATGGGTCAAATCGAGAAAATCTTTAAAGTC
GTCTACCCAGTTGACGATCACCACTTCAAGGTTATCTTGCATTACGGTACGCTGGTGATTGATGGTGTGA
CCCCGAATATGATTGACTATTTCGGCCGTCCGTATGAAGGCATTGCCGTTTTTGACGGTAAAAAGATCAC
CGTCACCGGTACCCTGTGGAATGGCAATAAGATTATTGACGAGCGTCTGATTAACCCGGACGGCAGCCTG
CTGTTCCGCGTGACCATCAACGGTGTCACGGGTTGGCGTCTGTGCGAGCGCATCCTGGCATAATGAACTG
GGATCCCTCGGTACCAAATTTTCGAAAAAAGACGCTGAAAAGCGTCTTTTTTCGTTTTGGTCCGCGGCCG
CCGGCCGCAATGTGATCTGGAAGAAGCAATGAAAGCTGCTGTTAAGTCTCCGAATCAGGTATTGTTCCTG
ACAGGTGTATTCCCATCCGGTAAACGCGGATACTTTGCAGTTGATCTGACTCAGGAATAAATTATAAATT
AAGGTAAGAAGATTGTAGGATAAGCTAATGAAATAGAAAAAGGATGCCGTCACACAACTTGTCGGCATTC
TTTTTTGTTTTATTAGTTGAAAATATAGTGAAAAAGTTGCCTAAATATGTATGTTAACAAATTATTTGTC
GTAACTTTGCACTCCAAATCTGTTTTTAACATATGGCACTAATGCAGAAAAAATTGACTCGTTCTCAGCA
GAAACACTTGGACATCATCAACGCTGCTAAAGAAGAATTCATCGAATTCGGTTTCTTGGCTGCTAACATG
GACCGTATCACTTCTTCTGCTGAAGTATCTAAACGTACTTTGTACCGTCACTTCGAATCTAAAGAAGTAT
TGTTCGAATCTGTATTGACTATCATCAACGACTCTGTAAACGAATCTATCTCTTACCACTTCGACCCGAA
CAAATCTACTGAAGAACAGTTGACTGAAATCGCTTACAAAGAAATCGACGTATTGTACAAAACTTACGGT
ATCGCTTTGGCTCGTACTATCGTAATGGAATTCTTGCGTCAGCCGGAAATGGCTAAAACTTTGATCCAGA
ACATCTACTCTATCCGTGCTATCACTCAGTGGTTCCGTTCTGCTATCGAAGCTAAACGTTTGAAAGACGC
TGACCCGAAATTGATGACTGACGTATACGTATCTTTGTTCCAGGGTTTGTTCTTCTGGCCGCAGGTAATG
CACTTGGACTTGGAACCGCACGGTGAAGAATTGTCTCAGAAAATCGAAACTTTGACTACTATCTTCTTGC
AGTCTTACGGTGTAGCTGAATAACAATGAATGGGCTTTCCTCGGTACCAAATTCCAGAAAAGAGGCCTCC
CGAAAGGGGGGCCTTTTTTCGTTTTGGTCCCTAATTGCCTATCTTCCAGTGATGGAACAGCATTTGTGCA
TTGGCTGCAACAATCAGCCTTACTTGTGCCTGTTCTATTTCCGAACCGACCGCTTGTATGAATGCATCAA
AATTCGTTTTCTCTACGTTGGATTCCTTGTTGCTCATATTGTGATGATAATTTCTACAAATATAGTCATT
GGTAACTATCTATGAAACTGTTTGATACTTTTATCAGTCCAGTAGTTTTACAAGGTCTTTCTTCATTTCT
TCGTCAATATCCCTGTATCGTCTGAAAGCTTTGCTTCCCTCCTTGTGTCCCGACAGTGCGGAAACAAGGT
TCGGGTCTTTCACTTTTTTATAGATATTGCCGATAAACGTACGTCTTGCCAGATGGCTGCTTGCCACTTC
ATAAATAGGTCGTTTGATTTCGTTGTGCGTCAACGGGTCTAAGATTGTTACGATGCGGTCAACTCCAGCT
AATTTGAATATCTTTTTTATGGCATCATTGTACTTTTGCTCGGATATGAACGGCAACAGTTTTCCCTCAT
ATTCTTTGTAGCGTTCAAGGATTTCTTTCGCTTTGTCGTTAAGTGGAACACGTACCGTAACCGGATTCCC
CTCTTTGGTTTTCTTGGGAATATATTCTATGGCTTCATTGACCACATTTAGTTTGGTCATTCGGTACAGG
TCGCTCACCCTGCATCCTATCAGTGTCTGAAATATGAATATATCCCTCTGTATTGCCAGTTGTGGGGTGG
CAGAAAGGTCTGCATTAAAAATCCTGTCCCTTTCTTCGAGTGTTATATAATAAGGTGTACCATATGTACA
CTCCTCTATCGGAAACTTGTCGAAAGGTCTGTTTGTGGTGCGTTTGTTATCGAAGCACCACAGGAAGAAT
GTGCGTATTCTTGAAAAACAGTCTATCAGCGTGTTTTTGCTTCTGGGCTGTGGTGTCCTCTTTTCGGGAA
TGGCTTCATAAATGCTCGGGTAAAGTTCATAATACTGGTATTCGTTCTGAAAGAAATCCCACATATCCCG
AAGCGTGTCAGGTGTTACCAAATCCACATCAAGGATAAAGCCCTTTTGTCCTCTCTTTGTAGCCCTTACA
TATAGTTCATAACGCAGTAAGGCTCTTTTGACAACCCGGAAATTTTTCTTTCGTACTTCCGACAAAGGGT
GCTTGTTTAGAAATTCATCGAATAGTTCTCCAATGGTAGGCTTGATAACCACTTCCTCCGGCAAAAAATA
TTTTTCAGGATGGTAAAATTTATCAAGTGTTGTTTTTAGCCATTCTTTGTCTATTGCTTCCTTTTCTTGT
TGATATACCTTCTCGATATAGGTTTTCAACTGGCGTATCTCTTCATTTATATGGGTACGCATTTCTTCAT
TGCAGACAGCTTTCGTTTTTACACATTCGTCTTTATCATCCCATAGATTGGGATTGATGGCTAACTGAGT
AGGAGCAACGGAGTCTAACTGCCTTCCGTTTCTAAAACGGACATAGATTGTAGCCATGGATTCTGTATCA
TATCGTTTGGCTGCTTTTTTAATGATAAAGGTTACTTTCATAGACTTTCAGGTTGAATTTTACTCTGCTG
CAAATATAAATATTTTCCCCAGCATTTTCCCCACATCTGCTAAATATTTTGCAATTCGATTAAACTTGGA
TTAAAATTTAATAGGATTATAACATATTGAAATACAGTGTAATTGTGGCGTTTTTCCGCATTTTTCTTTT
TACCCACATTTTCCCCACTTTAATTATTTCAAATGCGGGGTCTGGGTACAAGAAAGAAAGCTAAGTATTT
GATAGTTCAATACTTAGCTTTTTCTTTTGCTTGAATTTTCCCCACATTTTCCCCACACGTGCAAAAAATA
TAGCAGTAAGTCATTATTTCTTTTGGTTGAACGTAGAGAGTAGCGATATTAAAAGAATCCGATGAGAAAA
GACTAATATTTATCTATCCATTCAGTTTGATTTCTCAGGACTTTACATCGTCCTGAAAGTATTTGTTGGT
ACCGAGGACGCGTAAACATTTACAGTTGCATGTGGCCTATTGTTTTTAGCCGTTAAATATTTTATAACTA
TTAAATAGCGATACAAATTGTTCGAAACTAATATTGTTTATATCATATATTCTCGCATGTTTTAAAGCTT
TATTAAATTGATTTTTTGTAAACAGTTTTTCGTACTCTTTGTTAACCCATTTCATTACAAAAGTTTCATA
TTTTTTTCTCTCTTTAAATGCCATTTTTGCTGGCTTTCTTTTTAATACAATTAATGTGCTATCCACTTTA
GGTTTTGGATGGAAATAATACCTAGGAATTTTTGCTAATATAGAAATATCTACCTCTGCCATTAACAGCA
ATGCTAGTGATCTGTTTGTATCTAATAACATTTTAGCAAAACCATATTCCACTATTAAATAACTTATTGT
GGCTGAACTTTCAAAAACAATTTTTCGAATTATATTTGTGCTTATGTTGTAAGGTATGCTGCCAAATATT
TTATATGGATTGTGGCTAGGAAATGTAAATTTCAGTATATCATCATTTACTATTTGATAGTTAGGATAAT
TTAAGAGCTTATTACGAGTTACCTCACATAATTTAGAATCAATTTCTATCGCCGTTACAAAATTACATCT
CTTTACCAATCCAGCAGTAAAATGACCTTTCCCTGCACCTATTTCAAAGATGTTATCTTTTTCATCTAAA
CTTATGCAATTCATTATTTTTTCTATGTGATATTTTGAAGTAATAAAATTTTGACTATCTTTTATATTTA
CTTTGTTCATTATAACCTCTCCTTAATTTATTGCATCTCTTTTCGAATATTTATGTTTTTTGAGAAAAGA
ACGTACTCATGGTTCATCCCGATATGCGTATCGGTCTGTATATCAGCAACTTTCTATGTGTTTCAACTAC
AATAGTCATCTATTCTCATCTTTCTGAGTCCACCCCCTGCAAAGCCCCTCTTTACGACATAAAAATTCGG
TCGGAAAAGGTATGCAAAAGATGTTTCTCTCTTTAAGAGAAACTCTTCGGGATGCAAAAATATGAAAATA
ACTCCAATTCACCAAATTATATAGCGACTTTTTTACAAAATGCTAAAATTTGTTGATTTCCGTCAAGCAA
TTGTTGAGCAAAAATGTCTTTTACGATAAAATGATACCTCAATATCAACTGTTTAGCAAAACGATATTTC
TCTTAAAGAGAGAAACACCTTTTTGTTCACCAATCCCCGACTTTTAATCCCGCGGCCATGATTGAAAAAG
GAAGAGTATGAGTATTCAACATTTCCGTGTCGCCCTTATTCCCTTTTTTGCGGCATTTTGCCTTCCTGTT
TTTGCTCACCCAGAAACGCTGGTGAAAGTAAAAGATGCTGAAGATCAGTTGGGTGCACGAGTGGGTTACA
TCGAACTGGATCTCAACAGCGGTAAGATCCTTGAGAGTTTTCGCCCCGAAGAACGTTTTCCAATGATGAG
CACTTTTAAAGTTCTGCTATGTGGCGCGGTATTATCCCGTATTGACGCCGGGCAAGAGCAACTCGGTCGC
CGCATACACTATTCTCAGAATGACTTGGTTGAGTACTCACCAGTCACAGAAAAGCATCTTACGGATGGCA
TGACAGTAAGAGAATTATGCAGTGCTGCCATAACCATGAGTGATAACACTGCGGCCAACTTACTTCTGAC
AACGATCGGAGGACCGAAGGAGCTAACCGCTTTTTTGCACAACATGGGGGATCATGTAACTCGCCTTGAT
CGTTGGGAACCGGAGCTGAATGAAGCCATACCAAACGACGAGCGTGACACCACGATGCCTGTAGCAATGG
CAACAACGTTGCGCAAACTATTAACTGGCGAACTACTTACTCTAGCTTCCCGGCAACAATTAATAGACTG
GATGGAGGCGGATAAAGTTGCAGGACCACTTCTGCGCTCGGCCCTTCCGGCTGGCTGGTTTATTGCTGAT
AAATCTGGAGCCGGTGAGCGTGGGTCACGCGGTATCATTGCAGCACTGGGGCCAGATGGTAAGCCCTCCC
GTATCGTAGTTATCTACACGACGGGGAGTCAGGCAACTATGGATGAACGAAATAGACAGATCGCTGAGAT
AGGTGCCTCACTGATTAAGCATTGGTAACTGTCAGACCAAGTTTACTCATAACGCGTCAATTCGAGGGGG
ATCAATTCCGTGATAGGTGGGCTGCCCTTCCTGGTTGGCTTGGTTTCATCAGCCATCCGCTTGCCCTCAT
CTGTTACGCCGGCGGTAGCCGGCCAGCCTCGCAGAGCAGGATTCCCGTTGAGCACCGCCAGGTGCGAATA
AGGGACAGTGAAGAAGGAACACCCGCTCGCGGGTGGGCCTACTTCACCTATCCTGCCCGGCTGACGCCGT
TGGATACACCAAGGAAAGTCTACACGA
